>Addgene plasmid #195367 | dpYPQ230-D156R-CBE1 | addgene full sequence | sequence record 392890 | Addgene NGS Result
TGGACCAGCCAGGACAGAAATGCCTCGACTTCGCTGCTACCCAAGGTTGCCGGGTGACGCACACCGTGGA
AACGGATGAAGGCACGAACCCAGTGGACATAAGCCTGTTCGGTTCGTAAGCTGTAATGCAAGTAGCGTAT
GCGCTCACGCAACTGGTCCAGAACCTTGACCGAACGCAGCGGTGGTAACGGCGCAGTGGCGGTTTTCATG
GCTTGTTATGACTGTTTTTTTGGGGTACAGTCTATGCCTCGGGCATCCAAGCAGCAAGCGCGTTACGCCG
TGGGTCGATGTTTGATGTTATGGAGCAGCAACGATGTTACGCAGCAGGGCAGTCGCCCTAAAACAAAGTT
AAACATTATGAGGGAAGCGGTGATCGCCGAAGTATCGACTCAACTATCAGAGGTAGTTGGCGTCATCGAG
CGCCATCTCGAACCGACGTTGCTGGCCGTACATTTGTACGGCTCCGCAGTGGATGGCGGCCTGAAGCCAC
ACAGTGATATTGATTTGCTGGTTACGGTGACCGTAAGGCTTGATGAAACAACGCGGCGAGCTTTGATCAA
CGACCTTTTGGAAACTTCGGCTTCCCCTGGAGAGAGCGAGATTCTCCGCGCTGTAGAAGTCACCATTGTT
GTGCACGACGACATCATTCCGTGGCGTTATCCAGCTAAGCGCGAACTGCAATTTGGAGAATGGCAGCGCA
ATGACATTCTTGCAGGTATCTTCGAGCCAGCCACGATCGACATTGATCTGGCTATCTTGCTGACAAAAGC
AAGAGAACATAGCGTTGCCTTGGTAGGTCCAGCGGCGGAGGAACTCTTTGATCCGGTTCCTGAACAGGAT
CTATTTGAGGCGCTAAATGAAACCTTAACGCTATGGAACTCGCCGCCCGACTGGGCTGGCGATGAGCGAA
ATGTAGTGCTTACGTTGTCCCGCATTTGGTACAGCGCAGTAACCGGCAAAATCGCGCCGAAGGATGTCGC
TGCCGACTGGGCAATGGAGCGCCTGCCGGCCCAGTATCAGCCCGTCATACTTGAAGCTAGACAGGCTTAT
CTTGGACAAGAAGAAGATCGCTTGGCCTCGCGCGCAGATCAGTTGGAAGAATTTGTCCACTACGTGAAAG
GCGAGATCACCAAGGTAGTCGGCAAATAACCCTCGAGCCACCCATGACCAAAATCCCTTAACGTGAGTTA
CGCGTCGTTCCACTGAGCGTCAGACCCCGTAGAAAAGATCAAAGGATCTTCTTGAGATCCTTTTTTTCTG
CGCGTAATCTGCTGCTTGCAAACAAAAAAACCACCGCTACCAGCGGTGGTTTGTTTGCCGGATCAAGAGC
TACCAACTCTTTTTCCGAAGGTAACTGGCTTCAGCAGAGCGCAGATACCAAATACTGTTCTTCTAGTGTA
GCCGTAGTTAGGCCACCACTTCAAGAACTCTGTAGCACCGCCTACATACCTCGCTCTGCTAATCCTGTTA
CCAGTGGCTGCTGCCAGTGGCGATAAGTCGTGTCTTACCGGGTTGGACTCAAGACGATAGTTACCGGATA
AGGCGCAGCGGTCGGGCTGAACGGGGGGTTCGTGCACACAGCCCAGCTTGGAGCGAACGACCTACACCGA
ACTGAGATACCTACAGCGTGAGCTATGAGAAAGCGCCACGCTTCCCGAAGGGAGAAAGGCGGACAGGTAT
CCGGTAAGCGGCAGGGTCGGAACAGGAGAGCGCACGAGGGAGCTTCCAGGGGGAAACGCCTGGTATCTTT
ATAGTCCTGTCGGGTTTCGCCACCTCTGACTTGAGCGTCGATTTTTGTGATGCTCGTCAGGGGGGCGGAG
CCTATGGAAAAACGCCAGCAACGCGGCCTTTTTACGGTTCCTGGCCTTTTGCTGGCCTTTTGCTCACATG
TTCTTTCCTGCGTTATCCCCTGATTCTGTGGATAACCGTATTACCGCCTTTGAGTGAGCTGATACCGCTC
GCCGCAGCCGAACGACCGAGCGCAGCGAGTCAGTGAGCGAGGAAGCGGAAGAGCGCCCAATACGCAAACC
GCCTCTCCCCGCGCGTTGGCCGATTCATTAATGCAGCTGGCACGACAGGTTTCCCGACTGGAAAGCGGGC
AGTGAGCGCAACGCAATTAATACGCGTACCGCGAGCCAGGAAGAGTTTGTAGAAACGCAAAAAGGCCATC
CGTCAGGATGGCCTTCTGCTTAGTTTGATGCCTGGCAGTTTATGGCGGGCGTCCTGCCCGCCACCCTCCG
GGCCGTTGCTTCACAACGTTCAAATCCGCTCCCGGCGGATTTGTCCTACTCAGGAGAGCGTTCACCGACA
AACAACAGATAAAACGAAAGGCCCAGTCTTCCGACTGAGCCTTTCGTTTTATTTGATGCCTGGCAGTTCC
CTACTCTCGCGTTAACGCTTGCATGGATGTTTTCCCAGTCACGACGTTGTAAAACGACGGCCAGTCTTAA
GCTCGGGCCCCAAATAATGATTTTATTTTGACTGATAGTGACCTGTTCGTTGCAACAAATTGATGAGCAA
TGCTTTTTTATAATGCCAACTTTGTACAAAAAAGCAGGCTCCGAATTCGCCCTTCATGGAGGCCTCTCCG
GCTTCAGGTCCTCGCCATCTCATGGACCCCCATATCTTTACCTCCAATTTCAATAACGGCATTGGCAGGC
ACAAGACATACCTCTGTTATGAGGTCGAGCGGCTCGATAACGGAACCTCAGTGAAGATGGACCAACACAG
GGGTTTCCTTCATAACCAAGCGAAAAATCTCCTTTGCGGTTTCTATGGGCGGCACGCGGAGCTGAGATTC
TTGGATTTGGTCCCGAGCCTCCAGCTGGATCCCGCGCAAATATACCGCGTCACTTGGTTCATATCATGGA
GCCCGTGCTTTAGCTGGGGGTGTGCCGGTGAGGTTCGCGCGTTCCTCCAGGAAAACACCCATGTTCGCCT
CCGGATTTTCGCAGCGAGGATTTTCGACTATGATCCACTTTACAAAGAGGCCCTCCAAATGCTTAGAGAT
GCTGGGGCTCAAGTTTCAATTATGACATACGACGAGTTTAAGCATTGTTGGGACACTTTTGTCGATCATC
AGGGTTGTCCCTTCCAGCCGTGGGATGGTCTTGATGAGCATTCGCAAGCTTTGAGTGGCAGGCTTCGCGC
GATACTTCAGAACCAGGGTAACTCAGGTTCTGAGACCCCTGGCACAAGTGAGTCAGCAACACCCGAGTCC
ACCATGGATTACAAGGACCACGACGGGGATTACAAGGACCACGACATTGATTACAAGGATGATGATGACA
AGATGGCTCCGAAGAAGAAGAGGAAGGTTGGCATCCACGGGGTGCCAGCTGCTTCAAAGCTCGAGAAATT
CACCAACTGTTATTCGTTGAGCAAAACACTGCGGTTTAAAGCGATTCCAGTCGGCAAGACTCAAGAGAAT
ATAGACAATAAGCGGCTGTTGGTGGAAGATGAAAAGCGCGCGGAAGACTACAAAGGGGTGAAGAAGTTGT
TGGACAGATACTACCTCTCTTTTATCAATGATGTCTTGCACTCAATCAAATTGAAGAATCTGAACAACTA
CATCTCCCTCTTCAGAAAGAAAACAAGGACAGAAAAGGAGAATAAGGAACTTGAAAATTTGGAGATCAAT
CTGAGGAAAGAGATCGCGAAAGCCTTTAAAGGCAACGAAGGATACAAAAGTCTGTTCAAGAAGGATATAA
TTGAGACAATTTTGCCAGAGTTCCTCGATGACAAGGACGAGATTGCGCTGGTCAATTCGTTCAACGGATT
CACAACAGCATTCACAGGCTTCTTTCGCAATCGGGAAAATATGTTCTCTGAGGAGGCAAAGTCCACTTCT
ATTGCGTTCAGGTGTATCAATGAGAATCTCACTAGGTACATTTCCAACATGGATATCTTTGAGAAGGTTG
ACGCAATTTTTGACAAGCACGAAGTTCAGGAGATTAAGGAGAAGATCCTCAATTCCGATTATGACGTTGA
GGACTTCTTCGAAGGTGAGTTTTTTAATTTCGTGCTCACTCAAGAGGGTATCGACGTGTATAATGCGATC
ATCGGTGGGTTCGTGACTGAGTCCGGTGAAAAGATTAAGGGATTGAACGAGTATATCAACCTTTACAACC
AAAAGACGAAACAGAAGCTGCCAAAGTTCAAGCCTCTTTACAAACAGGTTCTTTCAGACCGCGAGTCACT
CTCGTTCTATGGGGAGGGCTACACTTCGGATGAGGAAGTCCTGGAGGTGTTCAGGAATACTCTCAATAAG
AATTCGGAGATTTTCTCTTCTATAAAAAAACTGGAAAAGTTGTTTAAGAATTTTGACGAATACTCTAGCG
CCGGCATATTTGTGAAAAACGGCCCGGCCATATCAACGATAAGTAAAGATATCTTCGGCGAATGGAACGT
GATCAGAGACAAATGGAACGCGGAGTATGACGATATTCACCTGAAGAAGAAGGCTGTCGTAACGGAGAAG
TACGAGGATGATCGCAGGAAAAGCTTCAAAAAGATCGGAAGTTTCAGCCTGGAACAGTTGCAGGAGTATG
CTGACGCCGATCTTAGCGTCGTCGAGAAGTTGAAGGAGATAATCATCCAAAAGGTCGACGAGATATATAA
AGTCTATGGATCAAGTGAAAAACTGTTCGACGCCGACTTCGTTTTGGAGAAGTCCCTGAAGAAGAACGAC
GCTGTTGTTGCCATTATGAAGGATCTGCTCGACAGCGTGAAGAGTTTCGAGAACTATATTAAGGCTTTTT
TCGGGGAGGGGAAGGAGACTAACAGAGATGAGTCCTTCTACGGAGACTTCGTCCTCGCGTACGATATACT
CCTTAAGGTAGACCACATCTACGACGCAATCAGAAATTACGTGACACAAAAGCCGTACAGCAAGGACAAG
TTCAAACTCTACTTCCAGAACCCCCAGTTCATGGGCGGCTGGGACAAGGACAAGGAAACGGATTACAGGG
CTACGATCCTGAGGTATGGTTCAAAATACTACTTGGCGATTATGGACAAGAAGTACGCCAAGTGTCTCCA
GAAGATTGACAAAGACGATGTCAATGGCAATTATGAGAAGATCAACTACAAGCTGCTTCCGGGTCCGAAC
AAGATGCTCCCAAAGGTTTTCTTCAGCAAGAAATGGATGGCCTACTATAACCCAAGCGAGGACATCCAGA
AGATTTATAAGAACGGTACGTTCAAGAAGGGCGACATGTTCAATCTTAACGACTGTCACAAGCTGATCGA
CTTCTTCAAAGACTCAATTAGCCGGTACCCAAAGTGGTCTAACGCCTATGACTTCAACTTTTCGGAAACC
GAGAAGTACAAGGATATAGCCGGATTTTATAGAGAGGTGGAAGAGCAGGGCTACAAGGTGTCATTCGAGT
CCGCCAGCAAGAAGGAAGTGGACAAGCTCGTGGAAGAGGGTAAGCTCTACATGTTCCAGATTTATAATAA
AGACTTTAGCGATAAGAGCCACGGGACACCTAATCTCCACACAATGTATTTCAAGCTGCTCTTCGACGAG
AATAACCACGGCCAAATCAGGTTGTCAGGAGGGGCTGAACTCTTCATGCGGCGCGCTAGCCTTAAGAAGG
AGGAGCTTGTAGTCCACCCTGCGAATAGTCCAATTGCGAATAAGAACCCGGACAATCCTAAAAAGACTAC
AACATTGAGCTACGACGTGTACAAGGATAAGAGGTTTTCCGAGGATCAGTACGAGCTCCACATCCCGATT
GCGATCAACAAGTGCCCAAAGAATATTTTCAAGATAAACACAGAGGTGCGTGTACTCCTGAAGCATGACG
ACAATCCTTACGTCATTGGGATTGCCCGGGGCGAGAGGAACCTCCTCTATATTGTGGTGGTGGACGGGAA
GGGGAACATAGTCGAACAGTACTCCCTTAACGAAATAATTAACAATTTCAACGGCATCCGTATCAAGACC
GACTACCATTCGTTGCTGGACAAGAAGGAGAAGGAGAGATTTGAGGCGCGGCAAAATTGGACAAGTATCG
AGAACATCAAGGAACTCAAAGCAGGTTATATCTCTCAAGTTGTGCATAAGATATGCGAGCTGGTTGAGAA
GTATGACGCAGTGATCGCTCTTGAGGACCTCAACTCGGGCTTTAAGAATTCTAGAGTTAAAGTGGAGAAG
CAGGTCTATCAAAAGTTCGAGAAGATGCTTATAGATAAGCTCAACTACATGGTCGATAAGAAATCGAACC
CATGTGCCACCGGCGGCGCACTCAAAGGTTACCAAATAACAAACAAATTCGAGTCCTTCAAATCGATGAG
TACTCAGAATGGGTTCATATTTTATATACCGGCGTGGCTTACGTCTAAGATCGACCCGTCAACTGGTTTT
GTCAACCTGTTGAAGACGAAATACACGTCCATTGCCGATTCGAAAAAGTTCATATCTAGTTTTGATCGTA
TTATGTACGTCCCAGAGGAAGATCTTTTCGAGTTTGCTCTCGACTACAAAAACTTTTCGCGGACCGATGC
GGATTACATTAAAAAATGGAAACTCTATTCGTACGGCAACAGAATCAGGATTTTTCGCAACCCTAAGAAG
AATAACGTCTTTGATTGGGAGGAAGTTTGCTTGACTAGCGCGTACAAGGAGCTCTTTAATAAGTATGGCA
TTAACTACCAACAGGGTGATATCAGAGCACTGCTTTGCGAACAATCTGACAAGGCTTTCTACTCATCCTT
CATGGCTTTGATGAGCCTGATGCTCCAGATGAGAAATTCAATTACAGGCAGAACCGACGTGGATTTCTTG
ATCTCCCCGGTTAAAAATTCTGATGGCATCTTTTACGATAGCAGGAACTATGAAGCGCAAGAGAATGCGA
TTCTGCCAAAAAATGCAGACGCCAACGGTGCCTATAACATCGCCAGGAAAGTCCTGTGGGCGATCGGCCA
GTTCAAAAAGGCCGAAGACGAAAAATTGGACAAGGTCAAAATCGCTATCAGCAACAAAGAGTGGCTGGAG
TATGCTCAGACATCCGTAAAGCATAAGCGGCCAGCGGCGACGAAGAAGGCGGGGCAGGCGAAGAAGAAGA
AGGGAGACGGATCAGGCGGGTCAACAAACCTCAGTGACATCATAGAGAAGGAAACTGGTAAGCAACTGGT
TATTCAAGAGAGCATTCTGATGCTCCCTGAGGAAGTCGAGGAAGTTATAGGAAACAAGCCTGAGAGCGAT
ATACTCGTGCATACGGCGTATGACGAGAGCACGGATGAAAATGTGATGCTCTTGACCAGCGATGCGCCAG
AATATAAACCCTGGGCACTGGTTATTCAGGACTCTAACGGGGAAAATAAAATCAAGATGCTCTCAGGTGG
CTCCCCAAAGAAGAAACGCAAGGTTTAGTGGCGGCCGCCGACGTCCGATCGTTCAAACATTTGGCAATAA
AGTTTCTTAAGATTGAATCCTGTTGCCGGTCTTGCGATGATTATCATATAATTTCTGTTGAATTACGTTA
AGCATGTAATAATTAACATGTAATGCATGACGTTATTTATGAGATGGGTTTTTATGATTAGAGTCCCGCA
ATTATACATTTAATACGCGATAGAAAACAAAATATAGCGCGCAAACTAGGATAAATTATCGCGCGCGGTG
TCATCTATGTTACTAGATCGGGAATTGATCCCCCCTCGACAGCTTCCGGAAAGGGCGAATTCGCAACTTT
GTATACAAAAGTTGAACGAGAAACGTAAAATGATATAAATATCAATATATTAAATTAGATTTTGCATAAA
AAACAGACTACATAATACTGTAAAACACAACATATCCAGTCACTATGCCATCCAGCTGATATCCCCTATA
GTGAGTCGTATTACATGGTCATAGCTGTTTCCTGGCAGCTCTGGCCCGTGTCTCAAAATCTCTGATGTTA
CATTGCACAAGATAAAAATATATCATCATGCCTCCTC
Features (pLannotate 1.2.2; 15 found; start..end, strand, type, name):
     96..119     +  promoter       Pc promoter (fragment): intI1 (promoter lies within the coding sequence); class 1 integron promoter
    295..351     +  CDS            GmR (fragment): gentamycin acetyltransferase; aacC1; confers resistance to gentamycin
    358..1149    +  CDS            SmR: aminoglycoside adenylyltransferase (Murphy, 1985); aadA; confers resistance to spectinomycin and streptomycin
   1242..1830    +  rep_origin     ori: high-copy-number ColE1/pMB1/pBR322/pUC origin of replication
   2013..2105    +  CDS            lacI (fragment): lac repressor; lacI; The lac repressor binds to the lac operator to inhibit transcription in E. coli. This inhibition can be relieved by adding lactose or isopropyl-β-D-thiogalactopyranoside (IPTG).
   2160..2187    -  terminator     rrnB T2 terminator: transcription terminator T2 from the E. coli rrnB gene
   2319..2362    +  terminator     rrnB T1 terminator: Escherichia coli rrnB; transcription terminator T1 from the E. coli rrnB gene
   2409..2445    -  CDS            lacZα (fragment): LacZα fragment of β-galactosidase; lacZ fragment
   2461..2560    +  protein_bind   attL1: mutant version of attL; recombination site for the Gateway® LR reaction LR Clonase™
   2576..3172    +  CDS            APOBEC3A: ABC3A_HUMAN - Experimental evidence at protein level: Swiss-Prot protein existence level 1. DNA deaminase (cytidine deaminase) with restriction activity against viruses, foreign DNA and mobility of retrotransposons. Exhibits antiviral activity against adeno-associated virus (AAV) and human T- cell leukemia virus type 1 (HTLV-1) and may inhibit the mobility of LTR and non-LTR retrotransposons. Selectively targets single-stranded DNA and can deaminate both methylcytosine and cytosine in foreign DNA. Can induce somatic hypermutation in the nuclear and mitochondrial DNA. May also play a role in th
   3269..3288    +  CDS            2xFLAG (fragment): two tandem FLAG® epitope tags
   7094..7342    +  CDS            UGI: UNGI_BPPB2 - Experimental evidence at protein level: Swiss-Prot protein existence level 1. This protein binds specifically and reversibly to the host uracil-DNA glycosylase, preventing removal of uracil residues from PBS2 DNA by the host uracil-excision repair system. From Bacillus phage PBS2 (Bacteriophage PBS2).
   7397..7649    +  terminator     NOS terminator: nopaline synthase terminator and poly(A) signal
   7694..7817    +  protein_bind   attR5: mutant version of attR; recombination site for the Gateway® LR reaction LR Clonase™
   7835..7853    -  promoter       T7 promoter: promoter for bacteriophage T7 RNA polymerase
