[The description below was written by a language model from this plasmid's Addgene catalogue record and pLannotate feature annotations shown in this document.]
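Description:
dpYPQ230-D156R-CBE1 is a Gateway-compatible entry clone built on the pYPQ167 backbone for assembling plant CRISPR-Cas12a cytosine base editor expression vectors. It is maintained in E. coli through a high-copy ColE1/pUC-type origin and selected with spectinomycin via the aadA (SmR) aminoglycoside adenylyltransferase gene. Short fragments of a class 1 integron promoter, a gentamicin resistance gene, lacI and lacZα also appear in the annotation and look like backbone remnants. rrnB T1 and T2 terminators sit upstream of the cloning region, where they insulate the insert from read-through transcription in bacteria.

The payload lies between an attL1 site and an attR5 site, the arrangement used for multisite Gateway LR recombination, in which this module is combined with other entry clones and a destination vector. It encodes a single fusion protein. The human APOBEC3A cytidine deaminase carrying the Y130F substitution is at the N terminus and is joined through an XTEN linker containing a 3xFLAG epitope to nuclease-dead LbCas12a bearing the D156R mutation. This is followed by the uracil glycosylase inhibitor UGI from phage PBS2 and a NOS terminator/polyadenylation signal. The dLbCas12a portion is not annotated in the feature table, but it presumably occupies the large unannotated gap between the FLAG fragment and UGI. In this design, the crRNA-guided dCas12a exposes single-stranded DNA for the deaminase to convert C to U, while UGI blocks uracil excision and so favours C-to-T outcomes.

No plant promoter is annotated within the att-flanked cassette, and the record does not state where one comes from; presumably it is supplied at the LR assembly step. The associated work concerns multiplexed base editing in rice.
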