Addgene plasmid #195367: dpYPQ230-D156R-CBE1
Purpose: dLbCas12a-D156R based cytosine base editor, hA3A/Y130F fused to the N terminal of dLbCas12a-D156R with the linker of XTEN with 3xFLAG
Depositing lab: Yiping Qi. Depositing organization: University of Maryland, College Park. Publication: CRISPR-Cas12a base editors confer efficient multiplexed genome editing in rice. Cheng Y, Zhang Y, Li G, Fang H, Sretenovic S, Fan A, Li J, Xu J, Que Q, Qi Y. Plant Commun. 2023 Apr 13:100601. doi: 10.1016/j.xplc.2023.100601. PubMed 37060177.
Backbone
  Vector backbone: pYPQ167
  Vector type: Plant Expression, CRISPR ; Gateway compatible hA3A/Y130F-XTEN plus 3xFLAG-dLbCas12a-D156R-UGI entry clone
Growth in bacteria
  Bacterial resistance: Spectinomycin, 50 μg/mL
  Growth temperature: 37°C
  Growth strain: DH5alpha
  Copy number: High Copy
Gene/Insert
  Gene/Insert name: hA3A/Y130F-XTEN with 3xFLAG-dLbCas12a-D156R-UGI
  Tag / fusion protein: 3xflag
Terms and licenses: Academic/Nonprofit Terms; Industry Terms: Not Available to Industry
How to cite: dpYPQ230-D156R-CBE1 was a gift from Yiping Qi (Addgene plasmid # 195367 ; http://n2t.net/addgene:195367 ; RRID:Addgene_195367)
